Addgene plasmid #139757: TBXTA-c020
Purpose: For protein expression/crystallography (PDB 5QS0)
Depositing lab: Opher Gileadi. Depositing organization: University of Oxford.
Backbone
  Vector backbone: pSUMO-LIC
  Backbone manufacturer: SGC
  Backbone size w/o insert (bp): 5610
  Vector type: Bacterial Expression
Growth in bacteria
  Bacterial resistance: Kanamycin, 50 μg/mL
  Growth temperature: 37°C
  Growth strain: DH5alpha
  Copy number: High Copy
Gene/Insert
  Gene/Insert name: TBXT, DNA-binding domain, WT (alt name: Brachyury)
  Species: H. sapiens (human)
  Insert size (bp): 554
  Mutation: Contains only amino acids E41-N211
  Entrez Gene: TBXT (a.k.a. SAVA, T, TFT)
  Promoter: T7
  Tag / fusion protein: His6-SUMO (N terminal on backbone)
  Cloning method: Ligation Independent Cloning
  Sequencing primers: 5′ T7F; 3′ T7R
Terms and licenses: Academic/Nonprofit Terms; Industry Terms: Not Available to Industry
Depositor comments: E41-N211 : Codon-optimized for E. coli expression
How to cite: TBXTA-c020 was a gift from Opher Gileadi (Addgene plasmid # 139757 ; http://n2t.net/addgene:139757 ; RRID:Addgene_139757)
