[The description below was written by a language model from this plasmid's Addgene catalogue record and pLannotate feature annotations shown in this document.]
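Description:
TBXTA-c020 is a bacterial expression plasmid built on the pSUMO-LIC backbone, a pET-style vector, and carries the DNA-binding domain of human TBXT (Brachyury) for recombinant production in E. coli. The sequenced record is 6,130 nt. It replicates from a ColE1/pMB1-type origin and is listed as high copy, although the feature table also annotates rop and the pBR322 bom region, elements typical of pBR322-derived pET backbones. Selection is by kanamycin through an aph(3')-Ia gene. An f1 origin is present, and short tetracycline-resistance fragments appear to be nonfunctional backbone remnants.

The expression cassette consists of a T7 promoter followed by a lac operator and the T7 gene 10 ribosome binding site, with a plasmid-borne lacI gene providing repressor, so transcription depends on T7 RNA polymerase and is inducible with IPTG. The open reading frame begins with a His6 tag (detected by the annotation tool as a fragment of a composite tag) and a SUMO domain, fused directly to the wild-type TBXT segment spanning residues E41 to N211, which was codon-optimized for E. coli and inserted by ligation-independent cloning. The His6-SUMO partner supports affinity purification and generally aids solubility, and it can normally be removed with a SUMO-specific protease. Downstream of the insert the table lists AviTag, polyhistidine and SET1 fragments before the T7 terminator. The catalogue entry mentions only the N-terminal tag, so these are probably untranslated backbone sequence, though the record does not confirm this. The stated purpose is protein expression for crystallography, linked to a deposited TBXT structure.
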