Features (pLannotate 1.2.2; 22 found; start..end, strand, type, name):
      1..19      +  promoter       T7 promoter: promoter for bacteriophage T7 RNA polymerase
     20..44      +  protein_bind   lac operator: The lac repressor binds to the lac operator to inhibit transcription in E. coli. This inhibition can be relieved by adding lactose or isopropyl-β-D-thiogalactopyranoside (IPTG). lac repressor encoded by lacI
     59..81      +  RBS            RBS: efficient ribosome binding site from bacteriophage T7 gene 10 (Olins and Rangwala, 1989)
    101..117     +  CDS            capTEV™ (fragment): composite tag for in vivo biotinylation, TEV protease cleavage, and 6xHis tagging
    134..421     +  CDS            SUMO1: SUMO1_HUMAN - Also known as SMT3C, SMT3H3, UBL1. Experimental evidence at protein level: Swiss-Prot protein existence level 1. Ubiquitin-like protein that can be covalently attached to proteins as a monomer or a lysine-linked polymer. Covalent attachment via an isopeptide bond to its substrates requires prior activation by the E1 complex SAE1-SAE2 and linkage to the E2 enzyme UBE2I, and can be promoted by E3 ligases such as PIAS1-4, RANBP2 or CBX4. This post- translational modification on lysine residues of proteins plays a crucial role in a number of cellular processes such as nuclear transpo
    425..937     +  CDS            TBXT (fragment): TBXT_HUMAN - Also known as T. Experimental evidence at protein level: Swiss-Prot protein existence level 1. Involved in the transcriptional regulation of genes required for mesoderm formation and differentiation. Binds to a palindromic site (called T site) and activates gene transcription when bound to such a site. From Homo sapiens (Human).
    953..994     +  CDS            AviTag™ (fragment): peptide tag that allows for enzymatic biotinylation
    995..1012    +  CDS            9xHis (fragment): 9xHis affinity tag
   1022..1071    +  CDS            SET1 (fragment): solubility-enhancement tag derived from T7 phage gene 10B
   1079..1126    +  terminator     T7 terminator: transcription terminator for bacteriophage T7 RNA polymerase
   1163..1591    +  rep_origin     f1 ori (sequence partly withheld): f1 bacteriophage origin of replication; arrow indicates direction of (+) strand synthesis
   1644..1701    +  promoter       AmpR promoter (fragment): bla
   1710..2525    -  CDS            KanR: aminoglycoside phosphotransferase; aph(3')-Ia; confers resistance to kanamycin in bacteria or G418 (Geneticin®) in eukaryotes
   2647..3235    +  rep_origin     ori: high-copy-number ColE1/pMB1/pBR322/pUC origin of replication
   3421..3560    -  misc_feature   bom: basis of mobility region from pBR322
   3662..3853    -  CDS            rop: Rop protein, which maintains plasmids at low copy number; rop
   3870..4250    +  CDS            YPB1_ECOLX: Protein predicted: Swiss-Prot protein existence level 4. From Escherichia coli.
   4322..4613    -  CDS            TcR (fragment): tetracycline efflux protein; tet; confers resistance to tetracycline
   4628..4649    -  protein_bind   CAP binding site: CAP binding activates transcription in the presence of cAMP. E. coli catabolite activator protein
   4662..5744    -  CDS            lacI: lac repressor; lacI; The lac repressor binds to the lac operator to inhibit transcription in E. coli. This inhibition can be relieved by adding lactose or isopropyl-β-D-thiogalactopyranoside (IPTG).
   5745..5822    -  promoter       lacI promoter: lacI
   5830..6109    -  CDS            TcR (fragment): tetracycline efflux protein; tet; confers resistance to tetracycline
>Addgene plasmid #139757 | TBXTA-c020 | addgene full sequence | sequence record 296518 | Addgene NGS Result
TAATACGACTCACTATAGGGGAATTGTGAGCGGATAACAATTCCCCTCTAGAAATAATTTTGTTTAACTT
TAAGAAGGAGATATACATATGTGCAGCAGCCATCATCATCATCATCACGGCAGCGGCAGCGGCTCTGACC
AGGAGGCAAAACCTTCAACTGAGGACTTGGGGGATAAGAAGGAAGGTGAATATATTAAACTCAAAGTCAT
TGGACAGGATAGCAGTGAGATTCACTTCAAAGTGAAAATGACAACACATCTCAAGAAACTCAAAGAATCA
TACTGTCAAAGACAGGGTGTTCCAATGAATTCACTCAGGTTTCTCTTTGAGGGTCAGAGAATTGCTGATA
ATCATACTCCAAAAGAACTGGGAATGGAGGAAGAAGATGTGATTGAAGTTTACCAGGAGCAAACGGGAGG
TGGAGAACTGCGTGTGGGTCTGGAAGAAAGCGAACTGTGGCTGCGCTTTAAAGAGCTGACCAACGAAATG
ATCGTGACCAAAAACGGCCGCCGCATGTTTCCTGTGCTGAAAGTTAACGTGAGCGGCCTGGACCCGAACG
CCATGTACAGCTTCCTGCTGGATTTCGTTGCCGCAGATAACCACCGCTGGAAGTATGTGAACGGCGAATG
GGTGCCGGGTGGCAAACCGGAACCGCAGGCACCTAGCTGCGTGTATATCCACCCGGATAGCCCTAACTTC
GGTGCCCATTGGATGAAAGCCCCGGTGAGCTTCAGCAAGGTGAAGCTGACCAACAAACTGAACGGCGGCG
GCCAAATCATGCTGAACAGCTTACATAAATATGAACCTCGCATCCACATTGTGCGTGTGGGCGGCCCGCA
ACGTATGATCACCAGCCATTGCTTCCCGGAGACACAGTTCATTGCCGTTACCGCCTACCAGAACGAGGAA
ATTACCGCACTGAAAATTAAATACAACTGAAGCGGTGGCGGTCTGAACGACATCTTCGAGGCTCAGAAAA
TCGAATGGCACGAACACCACCACCACCACCACTGAGATCCGGCTGCTAACAAAGCCCGAAAGGAAGCTGA
GTTGGCTGCTGCCACCGCTGAGCAATAACTAGCATAACCCCTTGGGGCCTCTAAACGGGTCTTGAGGGGT
TTTTTGCTGAAAGGAGGAACTATATCCGGATTGGCGAATGGG
[124 nt withheld, positions 1163-1286]
C
[91 nt withheld, positions 1288-1378]
A
[49 nt withheld, positions 1380-1428]
CCTTTGACGTTGGAGTCCACGTTCTTT
[37 nt withheld, positions 1456-1492]
ACCCTATCTCGGTCTATTCTTTTGATTTATAAGGGATTTTGCCGATTTCGGCCTATTGGTTAAAAAATGA
GCTGATTTAACAAAAATTTAACGCGAATTTTAACAAAATATTAACGCTTACAATTTAGGTGGCACTTTTC
GGGGAAATGTGCGCGGAACCCCTATTTGTTTATTTTTCTAAATACATTCAAATATGTATCCGCTCATGAA
TTAATTCTTAGAAAAACTCATCGAGCATCAAATGAAACTGCAATTTATTCATATCAGGATTATCAATACC
ATATTTTTGAAAAAGCCGTTTCTGTAATGAAGGAGAAAACTCACCGAGGCAGTTCCATAGGATGGCAAGA
TCCTGGTATCGGTCTGCGATTCCGACTCGTCCAACATCAATACAACCTATTAATTTCCCCTCGTCAAAAA
TAAGGTTATCAAGTGAGAAATCACCATGAGTGACGACTGAATCCGGTGAGAATGGCAAAAGTTTATGCAT
TTCTTTCCAGACTTGTTCAACAGGCCAGCCATTACGCTCGTCATCAAAATCACTCGCATCAACCAAACCG
TTATTCATTCGTGATTGCGCCTGAGCGAGACGAAATACGCGATCGCTGTTAAAAGGACAATTACAAACAG
GAATCGAATGCAACCGGCGCAGGAACACTGCCAGCGCATCAACAATATTTTCACCTGAATCAGGATATTC
TTCTAATACCTGGAATGCTGTTTTCCCGGGGATCGCAGTGGTGAGTAACCATGCATCATCAGGAGTACGG
ATAAAATGCTTGATGGTCGGAAGAGGCATAAATTCCGTCAGCCAGTTTAGTCTGACCATCTCATCTGTAA
CATCATTGGCAACGCTACCTTTGCCATGTTTCAGAAACAACTCTGGCGCATCGGGCTTCCCATACAATCG
ATAGATTGTCGCACCTGATTGCCCGACATTATCGCGAGCCCATTTATACCCATATAAATCAGCATCCATG
TTGGAATTTAATCGCGGCCTAGAGCAAGACGTTTCCCGTTGAATATGGCTCATAACACCCCTTGTATTAC
TGTTTATGTAAGCAGACAGTTTTATTGTTCATGACCAAAATCCCTTAACGTGAGTTTTCGTTCCACTGAG
CGTCAGACCCCGTAGAAAAGATCAAAGGATCTTCTTGAGATCCTTTTTTTCTGCGCGTAATCTGCTGCTT
GCAAACAAAAAAACCACCGCTACCAGCGGTGGTTTGTTTGCCGGATCAAGAGCTACCAACTCTTTTTCCG
AAGGTAACTGGCTTCAGCAGAGCGCAGATACCAAATACTGTCCTTCTAGTGTAGCCGTAGTTAGGCCACC
ACTTCAAGAACTCTGTAGCACCGCCTACATACCTCGCTCTGCTAATCCTGTTACCAGTGGCTGCTGCCAG
TGGCGATAAGTCGTGTCTTACCGGGTTGGACTCAAGACGATAGTTACCGGATAAGGCGCAGCGGTCGGGC
TGAACGGGGGGTTCGTGCACACAGCCCAGCTTGGAGCGAACGACCTACACCGAACTGAGATACCTACAGC
GTGAGCTATGAGAAAGCGCCACGCTTCCCGAAGGGAGAAAGGCGGACAGGTATCCGGTAAGCGGCAGGGT
CGGAACAGGAGAGCGCACGAGGGAGCTTCCAGGGGGAAACGCCTGGTATCTTTATAGTCCTGTCGGGTTT
CGCCACCTCTGACTTGAGCGTCGATTTTTGTGATGCTCGTCAGGGGGGCGGAGCCTATGGAAAAACGCCA
GCAACGCGGCCTTTTTACGGTTCCTGGCCTTTTGCTGGCCTTTTGCTCACATGTTCTTTCCTGCGTTATC
CCCTGATTCTGTGGATAACCGTATTACCGCCTTTGAGTGAGCTGATACCGCTCGCCGCAGCCGAACGACC
GAGCGCAGCGAGTCAGTGAGCGAGGAAGCGGAAGAGCGCCTGATGCGGTATTTTCTCCTTACGCATCTGT
GCGGTATTTCACACCGCAATGGTGCACTCTCAGTACAATCTGCTCTGATGCCGCATAGTTAAGCCAGTAT
ACACTCCGCTATCGCTACGTGACTGGGTCATGGCTGCGCCCCGACACCCGCCAACACCCGCTGACGCGCC
CTGACGGGCTTGTCTGCTCCCGGCATCCGCTTACAGACAAGCTGTGACCGTCTCCGGGAGCTGCATGTGT
CAGAGGTTTTCACCGTCATCACCGAAACGCGCGAGGCAGCTGCGGTAAAGCTCATCAGCGTGGTCGTGAA
GCGATTCACAGATGTCTGCCTGTTCATCCGCGTCCAGCTCGTTGAGTTTCTCCAGAAGCGTTAATGTCTG
GCTTCTGATAAAGCGGGCCATGTTAAGGGCGGTTTTTTCCTGTTTGGTCACTGATGCCTCCGTGTAAGGG
GGATTTCTGTTCATGGGGGTAATGATACCGATGAAACGAGAGAGGATGCTCACGATACGGGTTACTGATG
ATGAACATGCCCGGTTACTGGAACGTTGTGAGGGTAAACAACTGGCGGTATGGATGCGGCGGGACCAGAG
AAAAATCACTCAGGGTCAATGCCAGCGCTTCGTTAATACAGATGTAGGTGTTCCACAGGGTAGCCAGCAG
CATCCTGCGATGCAGATCCGGAACATAATGGTGCAGGGCGCTGACTTCCGCGTTTCCAGACTTTACGAAA
CACGGAAACCGAAGACCATTCATGTTGTTGCTCAGGTCGCAGACGTTTTGCAGCAGCAGTCGCTTCACGT
TCGCTCGCGTATCGGTGATTCATTCTGCTAACCAGTAAGGCAACCCCGCCAGCCTAGCCGGGTCCTCAAC
GACAGGAGCACGATCATGCGCACCCGTGGGGCCGCCATGCCGGCGATAATGGCCTGCTTCTCGCCGAAAC
GTTTGGTGGCGGGACCAGTGACGAAGGCTTGAGCGAGGGCGTGCAAGATTCCGAATACCGCAAGCGACAG
GCCGATCATCGTCGCGCTCCAGCGAAAGCGGTCCTCGCCGAAAATGACCCAGAGCGCTGCCGGCACCTGT
CCTACGAGTTGCATGATAAAGAAGACAGTCATAAGTGCGGCGACGATAGTCATGCCCCGCGCCCACCGGA
AGGAGCTGACTGGGTTGAAGGCTCTCAAGGGCATCGGTCGAGATCCCGGTGCCTAATGAGTGAGCTAACT
TACATTAATTGCGTTGCGCTCACTGCCCGCTTTCCAGTCGGGAAACCTGTCGTGCCAGCTGCATTAATGA
ATCGGCCAACGCGCGGGGAGAGGCGGTTTGCGTATTGGGCGCCAGGGTGGTTTTTCTTTTCACCAGTGAG
ACGGGCAACAGCTGATTGCCCTTCACCGCCTGGCCCTGAGAGAGTTGCAGCAAGCGGTCCACGCTGGTTT
GCCCCAGCAGGCGAAAATCCTGTTTGATGGTGGTTAACGGCGGGATATAACATGAGCTGTCTTCGGTATC
GTCGTATCCCACTACCGAGATATCCGCACCAACGCGCAGCCCGGACTCGGTAATGGCGCGCATTGCGCCC
AGCGCCATCTGATCGTTGGCAACCAGCATCGCAGTGGGAACGATGCCCTCATTCAGCATTTGCATGGTTT
GTTGAAAACCGGACATGGCACTCCAGTCGCCTTCCCGTTCCGCTATCGGCTGAATTTGATTGCGAGTGAG
ATATTTATGCCAGCCAGCCAGACGCAGACGCGCCGAGACAGAACTTAATGGGCCCGCTAACAGCGCGATT
TGCTGGTGACCCAATGCGACCAGATGCTCCACGCCCAGTCGCGTACCGTCTTCATGGGAGAAAATAATAC
TGTTGATGGGTGTCTGGTCAGAGACATCAAGAAATAACGCCGGAACATTAGTGCAGGCAGCTTCCACAGC
AATGGCATCCTGGTCATCCAGCGGATAGTTAATGATCAGCCCACTGACGCGTTGCGCGAGAAGATTGTGC
ACCGCCGCTTTACAGGCTTCGACGCCGCTTCGTTCTACCATCGACACCACCACGCTGGCACCCAGTTGAT
CGGCGCGAGATTTAATCGCCGCGACAATTTGCGACGGCGCGTGCAGGGCCAGACTGGAGGTGGCAACGCC
AATCAGCAACGACTGTTTGCCCGCCAGTTGTTGTGCCACGCGGTTGGGAATGTAATTCAGCTCCGCCATC
GCCGCTTCCACTTTTTCCCGCGTTTTCGCAGAAACGTGGCTGGCCTGGTTCACCACGCGGGAAACGGTCT
GATAAGAGACACCGGCATACTCTGCGACATCGTATAACGTTACTGGTTTCACATTCACCACCCTGAATTG
ACTCTCTTCCGGGCGCTATCATGCCATACCGCGAAAGGTTTTGCGCCATTCGATGGTGTCCGGGATCTCG
ACGCTCTCCCTTATGCGACTCCTGCATTAGGAAGCAGCCCAGTAGTAGGTTGAGGCCGTTGAGCACCGCC
GCCGCAAGGAATGGTGCATGCAAGGAGATGGCGCCCAACAGTCCCCCGGCCACGGGGCCTGCCACCATAC
CCACGCCGAAACAAGCGCTCATGAGCCCGAAGTGGCGAGCCCGATCTTCCCCATCGGTGATGTCGGCGAT
ATAGGCGCCAGCAACCGCACCTGTGGCGCCGGTGATGCCGGCCACGATGCGTCCGGCGTAGAGGATCGAG
ATCTCGATCCCGCGAAAT
