>Addgene plasmid #139757 | TBXTA-c020 | depositor partial sequence | sequence record 270483 | Expressed ORF
ATGTGCAGCAGCCATCATCATCATCATCACGGCAGCGGCAGCGGCTCTGACCAGGAGGCAAAACCTTCAA
CTGAGGACTTGGGGGATAAGAAGGAAGGTGAATATATTAAACTCAAAGTCATTGGACAGGATAGCAGTGA
GATTCACTTCAAAGTGAAAATGACAACACATCTCAAGAAACTCAAAGAATCATACTGTCAAAGACAGGGT
GTTCCAATGAATTCACTCAGGTTTCTCTTTGAGGGTCAGAGAATTGCTGATAATCATACTCCAAAAGAAC
TGGGAATGGAGGAAGAAGATGTGATTGAAGTTTACCAGGAGCAAACGGGAGGTGGAGAACTGCGTGTGGG
TCTGGAAGAAAGCGAACTGTGGCTGCGCTTTAAAGAGCTGACCAACGAAATGATCGTGACCAAAAACGGC
CGCCGCATGTTTCCTGTGCTGAAAGTTAACGTGAGCGGCCTGGACCCGAACGCCATGTACAGCTTCCTGC
TGGATTTCGTTGCCGCAGATAACCACCGCTGGAAGTATGTGAACGGCGAATGGGTGCCGGGTGGCAAACC
GGAACCGCAGGCACCTAGCTGCGTGTATATCCACCCGGATAGCCCTAACTTCGGTGCCCATTGGATGAAA
GCCCCGGTGAGCTTCAGCAAGGTGAAGCTGACCAACAAACTGAACGGCGGCGGCCAAATCATGCTGAACA
GCTTACATAAATATGAACCTCGCATCCACATTGTGCGTGTGGGCGGCCCGCAACGTATGATCACCAGCCA
TTGCTTCCCGGAGACACAGTTCATTGCCGTTACCGCCTACCAGAACGAGGAAATTACCGCACTGAAAATT
AAATACAACTGAAGCGGTGGCGGTCTGAACGACATCTTCGAGGCTCAGAAAATCGAATGGCACGAACACC
ACCACCACCACCACTGA
